Addgene plasmid #57520: mEos4b-Vimentin-7
Purpose: Localization: Intermediate Filaments, Excitation: 505 / 569, Emission: 516 / 581
Depositing lab: Michael Davidson & Loren Looger. Depositing organization: Florida State University, Tallahassee.
Backbone
  Vector backbone: mEos4b
  Backbone size w/o insert (bp): 4750
  Vector type: Mammalian Expression
  Selectable markers: Neomycin (select with G418)
Growth in bacteria
  Bacterial resistance: Kanamycin, 50 μg/mL
  Growth temperature: 37°C
  Growth strain: DH5alpha
  Copy number: High Copy
Gene/Insert
  Gene/Insert name: Vimentin (alt name: NM_003380.3)
  Species: H. sapiens (human)
  Entrez Gene: VIM
  Promoter: CMV
  Tag / fusion protein: mEos4b (C terminal on insert)
  Cloning method: Unknown
  Sequencing primers: 5′ CMV-F; 3′ SV40pA-R
Terms and licenses: Academic/Nonprofit Terms; Industry Terms
Depositor comments: . Excitation = 505 / 569; Emission = 516 / 581
How to cite: mEos4b-Vimentin-7 was a gift from Michael Davidson & Loren Looger (Addgene plasmid # 57520 ; http://n2t.net/addgene:57520 ; RRID:Addgene_57520)
