[The description below was written by a language model from this plasmid's Addgene catalogue record and pLannotate feature annotations shown in this document.]
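Description:
mEos4b-Vimentin-7 is a mammalian expression plasmid that produces human vimentin (VIM) fused at its C-terminus to the photoconvertible fluorescent protein mEos4b, for labelling intermediate filaments in living or fixed cells. The sequenced construct is about 5.9 kb and has the layout of a classic N1-type fluorescent protein vector. A CMV immediate-early enhancer/promoter drives the vimentin coding sequence, which is followed by a short linker, the mEos4b open reading frame and an SV40 polyadenylation signal. The "7" in the name probably refers to the length of that linker, although the record does not state this.

The plasmid is propagated in E. coli through a high-copy ColE1/pUC-type origin, and an f1 origin is also present. A single NeoR/KanR (Tn5 aminoglycoside phosphotransferase) gene provides selection in both hosts. It is transcribed from a bacterial promoter to give kanamycin resistance in bacteria and from the SV40 early promoter, with an HSV TK poly(A) signal, to give G418 resistance in transfected mammalian cells. The short annotated fragments of RSF ori, large T antigen, ble and bGH poly(A) are likely partial sequence matches to backbone segments rather than functional elements.

mEos4b is a monomeric, fixation-resistant green-to-red photoswitchable protein derived from mEos2. The record lists excitation/emission of 505/516 nm for the green state and 569/581 nm for the red state. Proteins with these properties are commonly used for photoconversion-based tracking and single-molecule localization super-resolution imaging. Here the vimentin fusion targets the signal to the intermediate filament network, so it can serve as a localization marker.
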