Features (pLannotate 1.2.2; 16 found; start..end, strand, type, name):
      1..51      +  rep_origin     RSF ori (fragment): Plasmids containing the RSF 1030 origin of replication can be propagated in E. coli cells that contain additional plasmids with compatible origins.
    132..229     +  enhancer       CMV enhancer (fragment): human cytomegalovirus immediate early enhancer; contains an 18-bp deletion relative to the standard CMV enhancer
    230..433     +  promoter       CMV promoter: human cytomegalovirus (CMV) immediate early promoter
    456..499     +  misc_feature   MCS (fragment): multiple cloning site
    502..1899    +  CDS            VIM: VIME_HUMAN - Experimental evidence at protein level: Swiss-Prot protein existence level 1. Involved with LARP6 in the stabilization of type I collagen mRNAs for CO1A1 and CO1A2. From Homo sapiens (Human).
   1921..2604    +  CDS            mEos4b: fixation-resistant truly monomeric green-to-red photoswitchable fluorescent protein (Paez-Segala et al., 2015) derived from mEos2
   2620..2703    +  CDS            large T antigen (fragment): large T antigen from SV40 (simian virus 40)
   2726..2847    +  polyA_signal   SV40 poly(A) signal: SV40 polyadenylation signal
   2881..3309    -  rep_origin     f1 ori (sequence partly withheld): f1 bacteriophage origin of replication; arrow indicates direction of (+) strand synthesis
   3336..3440    +  promoter       AmpR promoter: bla
   3442..3799    +  promoter       SV40 promoter: SV40 enhancer and early promoter
   3834..4628    +  CDS            NeoR/KanR: aminoglycoside phosphotransferase from Tn5; aph(3')-II (or nptII); confers resistance to neomycin, kanamycin, and G418 (Geneticin®)
   4649..4801    +  CDS            ble (fragment): BLE_KLEPN - Experimental evidence at protein level: Swiss-Prot protein existence level 1. Binding protein with a strong affinity to the bleomycin family of antibiotics. Binds to CL990; an antimitotic-antibiotic compound. From Klebsiella pneumoniae.
   4860..4907    +  polyA_signal   HSV TK poly(A) signal: herpes simplex virus thymidine kinase polyadenylation signal (Cole and Stacy, 1985)
   4998..5014    -  polyA_signal   bGH poly(A) signal (fragment): bovine growth hormone polyadenylation signal
   5236..5824    +  rep_origin     ori: high-copy-number ColE1/pMB1/pBR322/pUC origin of replication
>Addgene plasmid #57520 | mEos4b-Vimentin-7 | addgene full sequence | sequence record 213052 | Addgene NGS Result
CATGTTCTTTCCTGCGTTATCCCCTGATTCTGTGGATAACCGTATTACCGCCATGCATTAGTTATTAATA
GTAATCAATTACGGGGTCATTAGTTCATAGCCCATATATGGAGTTCCGCGTTACATAACTTACGGTAAAT
GGCCCGCCTGGCATTATGCCCAGTACATGACCTTATGGGACTTTCCTACTTGGCAGTACATCTACGTATT
AGTCATCGCTATTACCATGGTGATGCGGTTTTGGCAGTACATCAATGGGCGTGGATAGCGGTTTGACTCA
CGGGGATTTCCAAGTCTCCACCCCATTGACGTCAATGGGAGTTTGTTTTGGCACCAAAATCAACGGGACT
TTCCAAAATGTCGTAACAACTCCGCCCCATTGACGCAAATGGGCGGTAGGCGTGTACGGTGGGAGGTCTA
TATAAGCAGAGCTGGTTTAGTGAACCGTCAGATCCGCTAGCGCTACCGGACTCAGATCTCGAGCTCAAGC
TTCGAATTCCCATGTCCACCAGGTCCGTGTCCTCGTCCTCCTACCGCAGGATGTTCGGCGGCCCGGGCAC
CGCGAGCCGGCCGAGCTCCAGCCGGAGCTACGTGACTACGTCCACCCGCACCTACAGCCTGGGCAGCGCG
CTGCGCCCCAGCACCAGCCGCAGCCTCTACGCCTCGTCCCCGGGCGGCGTGTATGCCACGCGCTCCTCTG
CCGTGCGCCTGCGGAGCAGCGTGCCCGGGGTGCGGCTCCTGCAGGACTCGGTGGACTTCTCGCTGGCCGA
CGCCATCAACACCGAGTTCAAGAACACCCGCACCAACGAGAAGGTGGAGCTGCAGGAGCTGAATGACCGC
TTCGCCAACTACATCGACAAGGTGCGCTTCCTGGAGCAGCAGAATAAGATCCTGCTGGCCGAGCTCGAGC
AGCTCAAGGGCCAAGGCAAGTCGCGCCTGGGGGACCTCTACGAGGAGGAGATGCGGGAGCTGCGCCGGCA
GGTGGACCAGCTAACCAACGACAAAGCCCGCGTCGAGGTGGAGCGCGACAACCTGGCCGAGGACATCATG
CGCCTCCGGGAGAAATTGCAGGAGGAGATGCTTCAGAGAGAGGAAGCCGAAAACACCCTGCAATCTTTCA
GACAGGATGTTGACAATGCGTCTCTGGCACGTCTTGACCTTGAACGCAAAGTGGAATCTTTGCAAGAAGA
GATTGCCTTTTTGAAGAAACTCCACGAAGAGGAAATCCAGGAGCTGCAGGCTCAGATTCAGGAACAGCAT
GTCCAAATCGATGTGGATGTTTCCAAGCCTGACCTCACGGCTGCCCTGCGTGACGTACGTCAGCAATATG
AAAGTGTGGCTGCCAAGAACCTGCAGGAGGCAGAAGAATGGTACAAATCCAAGTTTGCTGACCTCTCTGA
GGCTGCCAACCGGAACAATGACGCCCTGCGCCAGGCAAAGCAGGAGTCCACTGAGTACCGGAGACAGGTG
CAGTCCCTCACCTGTGAAGTGGATGCCCTTAAAGGAACCAATGAGTCCCTGGAACGCCAGATGCGTGAAA
TGGAAGAGAACTTTGCCGTTGAAGCTGCTAACTACCAAGACACTATTGGCCGCCTGCAGGATGAGATTCA
GAATATGAAGGAGGAAATGGCTCGTCACCTTCGTGAATACCAAGACCTGCTCAATGTTAAGATGGCCCTT
GACATTGAGATTGCCACCTACAGGAAGCTGCTGGAAGGCGAGGAGAGCAGGATTTCTCTGCCTCTTCCAA
ACTTTTCCTCCCTGAACCTGAGGGAAACTAATCTGGATTCACTCCCTCTGGTTGATACCCACTCAAAAAG
GACACTTCTGATTAAGACGGTTGAAACTAGAGATGGACAGGTTATCAACGAAACTTCTCAGCATCACGAT
GACCTTGAAGGGGATCCACCGGTCGCCACCATGGTGAGTGCGATTAAGCCAGACATGAGGATCAAACTCC
GTATGGAAGGCAACGTAAACGGGCACCACTTTGTGATCGACGGAGATGGTACAGGCAAGCCTTATGAGGG
AAAACAGACCATGGATCTTGAAGTCAAAGAGGGCGGACCTCTGCCTTTTGCCTTTGATATCCTGACCACT
GCATTCCATTACGGCAACAGGGTATTCGTGAAATATCCAGACAACATACAAGACTATTTTAAGCAGTCGT
TTCCTAAGGGGTATTCGTGGGAACGAAGCTTGACTTTCGAAGACGGGGGCATTTGCAATGCCAGAAACGA
CATAACAATGGAAGGGGACACTTTCTATAATAAAGTTCGATTTTATGGTACCAACTTTCCCGCCAATGGT
CCAGTTATGCAGAAGAAGACGCTGAAATGGGAGCCCTCCACTGAGAAAATGTATGTGCGTGATGGAGTGC
TGACGGGTGATATTGAGATGGCTTTGTTGCTTGAAGGAAATGCCCATTACCGATGTGACTTCAGAACTAC
TTACAAAGCTAAGGAGAAGGGTGTCAAGTTACCAGGCGCCCACTTTGTGGACCACGCCATTGAGATTTTA
AGCCATGACAAAGATTACAACAAGGTTAAGCTGTATGAGCATGCTGTTGCTCATTCTGGATTGCCTGACA
ATGCCAGACGATAAGCGGCCGCGACTCTAGATCATAATCAGCCATACCACATTTGTAGAGGTTTTACTTG
CTTTAAAAAACCTCCCACACCTCCCCCTGAACCTGAAACATAAAATGAATGCAATTGTTGTTGTTAACTT
GTTTATTGCAGCTTATAATGGTTACAAATAAAGCAATAGCATCACAAATTTCACAAATAAAGCATTTTTT
TCACTGCATTCTAGTTGTGGTTTGTCCAAACTCATCAATGTATCTTAAGGCGTAAATTGTAAGCGTTAAT
ATTTTGTTAAAATTCGCGTTAAATTTTTGTTAAATCAGCTCATTTTTTAACCAATAGGCCGAAATCGGCA
AAATCCCTTATAAATCAAAAGAATAGACCGAGATAGGGT
[37 nt withheld, positions 2980-3016]
AAAGAACGTGGACTCCAACGTCAAAGG
[49 nt withheld, positions 3044-3092]
T
[91 nt withheld, positions 3094-3184]
G
[124 nt withheld, positions 3186-3309]
CAGGTGGCACTTTTCGGGGAAATGTGCGCGGAACCCCTATTTGTTTATTTTTCTAAATACATTCAAATAT
GTATCCGCTCATGAGACAATAACCCTGATAAATGCTTCAATAATATTGAAAAAGGAAGAGTCCTGAGGCG
GAAAGAACCAGCTGTGGAATGTGTGTCAGTTAGGGTGTGGAAAGTCCCCAGGCTCCCCAGCAGGCAGAAG
TATGCAAAGCATGCATCTCAATTAGTCAGCAACCAGGTGTGGAAAGTCCCCAGGCTCCCCAGCAGGCAGA
AGTATGCAAAGCATGCATCTCAATTAGTCAGCAACCATAGTCCCGCCCCTAACTCCGCCCATCCCGCCCC
TAACTCCGCCCAGTTCCGCCCATTCTCCGCCCCATGGCTGACTAATTTTTTTTATTTATGCAGAGGCCGA
GGCCGCCTCGGCCTCTGAGCTATTCCAGAAGTAGTGAGGAGGCTTTTTTGGAGGCCTAGGCTTTTGCAAA
GATCGATCAAGAGACAGGATGAGGATCGTTTCGCATGATTGAACAAGATGGATTGCACGCAGGTTCTCCG
GCCGCTTGGGTGGAGAGGCTATTCGGCTATGACTGGGCACAACAGACAATCGGCTGCTCTGATGCCGCCG
TGTTCCGGCTGTCAGCGCAGGGGCGCCCGGTTCTTTTTGTCAAGACCGACCTGTCCGGTGCCCTGAATGA
ACTGCAAGACGAGGCAGCGCGGCTATCGTGGCTGGCCACGACGGGCGTTCCTTGCGCAGCTGTGCTCGAC
GTTGTCACTGAAGCGGGAAGGGACTGGCTGCTATTGGGCGAAGTGCCGGGGCAGGATCTCCTGTCATCTC
ACCTTGCTCCTGCCGAGAAAGTATCCATCATGGCTGATGCAATGCGGCGGCTGCATACGCTTGATCCGGC
TACCTGCCCATTCGACCACCAAGCGAAACATCGCATCGAGCGAGCACGTACTCGGATGGAAGCCGGTCTT
GTCGATCAGGATGATCTGGACGAAGAGCATCAGGGGCTCGCGCCAGCCGAACTGTTCGCCAGGCTCAAGG
CGAGCATGCCCGACGGCGAGGATCTCGTCGTGACCCATGGCGATGCCTGCTTGCCGAATATCATGGTGGA
AAATGGCCGCTTTTCTGGATTCATCGACTGTGGCCGGCTGGGTGTGGCGGACCGCTATCAGGACATAGCG
TTGGCTACCCGTGATATTGCTGAAGAGCTTGGCGGCGAATGGGCTGACCGCTTCCTCGTGCTTTACGGTA
TCGCCGCTCCCGATTCGCAGCGCATCGCCTTCTATCGCCTTCTTGACGAGTTCTTCTGAGCGGGACTCTG
GGGTTCGAAATGACCGACCAAGCGACGCCCAACCTGCCATCACGAGATTTCGATTCCACCGCCGCCTTCT
ATGAAAGGTTGGGCTTCGGAATCGTTTTCCGGGACGCCGGCTGGATGATCCTCCAGCGCGGGGATCTCAT
GCTGGAGTTCTTCGCCCACCCTAGGGGGAGGCTAACTGAAACACGGAAGGAGACAATACCGGAAGGAACC
CGCGCTATGACGGCAATAAAAAGACAGAATAAAACGCACGGTGTTGGGTCGTTTGTTCATAAACGCGGGG
TTCGGTCCCAGGGCTGGCACTCTGTCGATACCCCACCGAGACCCCATTGGGGCCAATACGCCCGCGTTTC
TTCCTTTTCCCCACCCCACCCCCCAAGTTCGGGTGAAGGCCCAGGGCTCGCAGCCAACGTCGGGGCGGCA
GGCCCTGCCATAGCCTCAGGTTACTCATATATACTTTAGATTGATTTAAAACTTCATTTTTAATTTAAAA
GGATCTAGGTGAAGATCCTTTTTGATAATCTCATGACCAAAATCCCTTAACGTGAGTTTTCGTTCCACTG
AGCGTCAGACCCCGTAGAAAAGATCAAAGGATCTTCTTGAGATCCTTTTTTTCTGCGCGTAATCTGCTGC
TTGCAAACAAAAAAACCACCGCTACCAGCGGTGGTTTGTTTGCCGGATCAAGAGCTACCAACTCTTTTTC
CGAAGGTAACTGGCTTCAGCAGAGCGCAGATACCAAATACTGTTCTTCTAGTGTAGCCGTAGTTAGGCCA
CCACTTCAAGAACTCTGTAGCACCGCCTACATACCTCGCTCTGCTAATCCTGTTACCAGTGGCTGCTGCC
AGTGGCGATAAGTCGTGTCTTACCGGGTTGGACTCAAGACGATAGTTACCGGATAAGGCGCAGCGGTCGG
GCTGAACGGGGGGTTCGTGCACACAGCCCAGCTTGGAGCGAACGACCTACACCGAACTGAGATACCTACA
GCGTGAGCTATGAGAAAGCGCCACGCTTCCCGAAGGGAGAAAGGCGGACAGGTATCCGGTAAGCGGCAGG
GTCGGAACAGGAGAGCGCACGAGGGAGCTTCCAGGGGGAAACGCCTGGTATCTTTATAGTCCTGTCGGGT
TTCGCCACCTCTGACTTGAGCGTCGATTTTTGTGATGCTCGTCAGGGGGGCGGAGCCTATGGAAAAACGC
CAGCAACGCGGCCTTTTTACGGTTCCTGGCCTTTTGCTGGCCTTTTGCTCA
