>Addgene plasmid #57520 | mEos4b-Vimentin-7 | depositor partial sequence | sequence record 88660 | insert sequence
GATCCGCTAGCGCTACCGGACTCAGATCTCGAGCTCAAGCTTCGAATTCCCATGTCCACCAGGTCCGTGT
CCTCGTCCTCCTACCGCAGGATGTTCGGCGGCCCGGGCACCGCGAGCCGGCCGAGCTCCAGCCGGAGCTA
CGTGACTACGTCCACCCGCACCTACAGCCTGGGCAGCGCGCTGCGCCCCAGCACCAGCCGCAGCCTCTAC
GCCTCGTCCCCGGGCGGCGTGTATGCCACGCGCTCCTCTGCCGTGCGCCTGCGGAGCAGCGTGCCCGGGG
TGCGGCTCCTGCAGGACTCGGTGGACTTCTCGCTGGCCGACGCCATCAACACCGAGTTCAAGAACACCCG
CACCAACGAGAAGGTGGAGCTGCAGGAGCTGAATGACCGCTTCGCCAACTACATCGACAAGGTGCGCTTC
CTGGAGCAGCAGAATAAGATCCTGCTGGCCGAGCTCGAGCAGCTCAAGGGCCAAGGCAAGTCGCGCCTGG
GGGACCTCTACGAGGAGGAGATGCGGGAGCTGCGCCGGCAGGTGGACCAGCTAACCAACGACAAAGCCCG
CGTCGAGGTGGAGCGCGACAACCTGGCCGAGGACATCATGCGCCTCCGGGAGAAATTGCAGGAGGAGATG
CTTCAGAGAGAGGAAGCCGAAAACACCCTGCAATCTTTCAGACAGGATGTTGACAATGCGTCTCTGGCAC
GTCTTGACCTTGAACGCAAAGTGGAATCTTTGCAAGAAGAGATTGCCTTTTTGAAGAAACTCCACGAAGA
GGAAATCCAGGAGCTGCAGGCTCAGATTCAGGAACAGCATGTCCAAATCGATGTGGATGTTTCCAAGCCT
GACCTCACGGCTGCCCTGCGTGACGTACGTCAGCAATATGAAAGTGTGGCTGCCAAGAACCTGCAGGAGG
CAGAAGAATGGTACAAATCCAAGTTTGCTGACCTCTCTGAGGCTGCCAACCGGAACAATGACGCCCTGCG
CCAGGCAAAGCAGGAGTCCACTGAGTACCGGAGACAGGTGCAGTCCCTCACCTGTGAAGTGGATGCCCTT
AAAGGAACCAATGAGTCCCTGGAACGCCAGATGCGTGAAATGGAAGAGAACTTTGCCGTTGAAGCTGCTA
ACTACCAAGACACTATTGGCCGCCTGCAGGATGAGATTCAGAATATGAAGGAGGAAATGGCTCGTCACCT
TCGTGAATACCAAGACCTGCTCAATGTTAAGATGGCCCTTGACATTGAGATTGCCACCTACAGGAAGCTG
CTGGAAGGCGAGGAGAGCAGGATTTCTCTGCCTCTTCCAAACTTTTCCTCCCTGAACCTGAGGGAAACTA
ATCTGGATTCACTCCCTCTGGTTGATACCCACTCAAAAAGGACACTTCTGATTAAGACGGTTGAAACTAG
AGATGGACAGGTTATCAACGAAACTTCTCAGCATCACGATGACCTTGAAGGGGATCCACCGGTCGCCACC
ATGGTGAGTGCGATTAAGCCAGACATGAGGATCAAACTCCGTATGGAAGGCAACGTAAACGGGCACCACT
TTGTGATCGACGGAGATGGTACAGGCAAGCCTTATGAGGGAAAACAGACCATGGATCTTGAAGTCAAAGA
GGGCGGACCTCTGCCTTTTGCCTTTGATATCCTGACCACTGCATTCCATTACGGCAACAGGGTATTCGTG
AAATATCCAGACAACATACAAGACTATTTTAAGCAGTCGTTTCCTAAGGGGTATTCGTGGGAACGAAGCT
TGACTTTCGAAGACGGGGGCATTTGCAATGCCAGAAACGACATAACAATGGAAGGGGACACTTTCTATAA
TAAAGTTCGATTTTATGGTACCAACTTTCCCGCCAATGGTCCAGTTATGCAGAAGAAGACGCTGAAATGG
GAGCCCTCCACTGAGAAAATGTATGTGCGTGATGGAGTGCTGACGGGTGATATTGAGATGGCTTTGTTGC
TTGAAGGAAATGCCCATTACCGATGTGACTTCAGAACTACTTACAAAGCTAAGGAGAAGGGTGTCAAGTT
ACCAGGCGCCCACTTTGTGGACCACGCCATTGAGATTTTAAGCCATGACAAAGATTACAACAAGGTTAAG
CTGTATGAGCATGCTGTTGCTCATTCTGGATTGCCTGACAATGCCAGACGATAAGCGGCCGCGACTCTAG
ATCATAATCAGCCCATACCCACCATTGTAGG
